>Addgene plasmid #26051 | Mfn2(K109A)-16xmyc | addgene partial sequence | sequence record 32137 | 26051 with CMV-F
GGGGGTAAAGCGAGCTCTCTGGCTACTAGAGAACCCACTGCTTACTGGCTTATCGAAATTAATACGACNN
CTTNAAAGGGAGACCCAAGCTGGCTAGCGTTTAAACGGGCCCNNCTTNAAAAGAGTCCTTTTCATCTTTC
TGACTCCAGCCATGTCCACGATGCCCAACCTGTGAAGGTCTCTTACCAGCTAGAAACGAGATGTCCCTGC
TCTTTTCTCGATGCAACTCCATCGTCACCGTCAAGAAGGATAAGCGACACATGGCTGAAGTGAATGCTTC
CCCTCTCAAGCACTTTGTCACTGCCAAGAAAAAGATCAATGGAATCTTTGAGCAGCTGGGGGCCTACATC
CAAGAGAGCGCCAGCTTCCTTGAAGACACCCACAGGAACACAGAACTGGACCCGGTTACCACGGAAGAGC
AGGTCCTGGACGTCAAAGGGTACCTGTCCAAGGTCAGGGGTATCAGCGAAGTGCTGGCCAGGCGGCACAT
GAAGGTGGCTTTTTTTGGCCGGACGAGCAATGGGGCTAGCACCGTGATCAATGCCATGCTCTGGGACAAA
GTTCTGCCATCTGGGATTGGTCATACNANCAATTG
