>Addgene plasmid #26051 | Mfn2(K109A)-16xmyc | addgene partial sequence | sequence record 32138 | 26051 with BGH-rev
TAGCTGGAGACGTTTAACTCAATGATGATGATGATGATGGTCGACGGCGCTATTCAGATCCTCTTCTGAG
ATGAGTTTTTGTTCGGGCCCAAGCTTGGTACCGAGCTCGGATCCGTTCAAGTCTTCTTCTGAGATTAATT
TTTGTTCACCGTTCAAGTCTTCCTCGGAGATTAGCTTTTGTTCACCGTTCAAATCTTCTTCAGAAATCAA
CTTTTGTTCACCTCTAGAGGATCCGTTCAAGTCTTCTTCTGAGATTAATTTTTGTTCACCGTTCAAGTCT
TCCTCGGAGATTAGCTTTTGTTCACCGTTCAAATCTTCTTCAGAAATCAACTTTTGTTCACCTCTAGAGG
ATCCGTTCAAGTCTTCTTCTGAGATTAATTTTTGTTCACCGTTCAAGTCTTCCTCGGAGATTAGCTTTTG
TTCACCGTTCAAATCTTCTTCAGAAATCAACTTTTGTTCACCTCTAGAGGATCCGTTCAAGTCTTCTTCT
GAGATTAATTTTTGTTCACCGTTCAAGTCTTCCTCGGAGATTAGCTTTTGTTCACCGTTCAAATCTTCTT
CAGAAATCAACTTTTGTTCACCTCTAGAGGATCCGTTCAAGTCTTCTTCTGAGATTAATTTTTGTTCACC
GTTCAAGTCTTCCTCGGAGATTAGCTTTTGTTCACCGTTCAAATCTTCTTCAGAAATCAACTTTTGTTCA
CCTCTAGAGGATCCTCTGCTGGGCTGCAGGTACTGGTGTGTGAACATGTTGAGTTCGCTGTCCAACCAGC
CAGCTTTATTCCTGAGCAGTTTGGCTCTGCTCTGAAGTGAATCCAGAGCCTCGACTTTCTTGTTCATGGC
AGCAATTTCCTGCTCCAGATTATCTCGGGTGATGTCAACTTGCTGGCACAGATGAGCAAATGTCCCAGAC
AATTCCTGCTGGACT
