[The description below was written by a language model from this plasmid's Addgene catalogue record.]
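Description:
Mfn2(K109A)-16xmyc is a mammalian expression plasmid built on the commercial pcDNA3.1(-)/Myc-His backbone (about 5.4 kb without insert). It is maintained in E. coli as a high-copy plasmid under ampicillin selection, and it carries a neomycin resistance marker so that transfected mammalian cells can be selected with G418. The record does not list the promoter or terminator explicitly, but the recommended sequencing primers (CMV forward and BGH reverse) fit the standard pcDNA3.1 arrangement, in which the insert sits between the strong constitutive CMV immediate-early promoter and the bovine growth hormone polyadenylation signal.

The insert is mouse Mfn2, encoding mitofusin 2, a large GTPase of the mitochondrial outer membrane that is required for mitochondrial fusion. This version carries the K109A substitution, described in the record as a GTPase mutant. The changed lysine lies in the GTPase domain, so the mutation is intended to disrupt nucleotide-dependent activity. The protein is fused at its C terminus to sixteen tandem copies of the Myc epitope, which gives highly sensitive detection by immunofluorescence, western blotting or immunoprecipitation with anti-Myc antibodies. Whether the backbone's own Myc-His tag remains in frame is not stated, and no insert size or cloning sites are given.

The associated study examined how Mfn1 and Mfn2 cooperate in mitochondrial fusion and embryonic development. In that context the construct is suited to expressing a tagged, GTPase-deficient Mfn2 in cultured cells, for comparison with the wild-type protein in tests of mitochondrial localisation, protein interactions and the ability to restore mitochondrial morphology.
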