Addgene plasmid #26051: Mfn2(K109A)-16xmyc
Depositing lab: David Chan. Publication: Mitofusins Mfn1 and Mfn2 coordinately regulate mitochondrial fusion and are essential for embryonic development. Chen H, Detmer SA, Ewald AJ, Griffin EE, Fraser SE, Chan DC. J Cell Biol. 2003 Jan 20. 160(2):189-200. 10.1083/jcb.200211046 PubMed 12527753.
Backbone
  Vector backbone: pcDNA3.1(-)/Myc-His
  Backbone manufacturer: Invitrogen
  Backbone size w/o insert (bp): 5400
  Vector type: Mammalian Expression
  Selectable markers: Neomycin (select with G418)
Growth in bacteria
  Bacterial resistance: Ampicillin, 100 μg/mL
  Growth temperature: 37°C
  Growth strain: XL1 Blue
  Growth instructions: XL1Blue cells
  Copy number: High Copy
Gene/Insert
  Gene/Insert name: Mfn2
  Species: M. musculus (mouse)
  Mutation: K109A GTPase mutant
  Entrez Gene: Mfn2 (a.k.a. D630023P19Rik, Fzo)
  Tag / fusion protein: 16xMyc (C terminal on insert)
  Cloning method: Restriction Enzyme
  Sequencing primers: 5′ CMV-F; 3′ BGH-rev
Terms and licenses: Academic/Nonprofit Terms; Industry Terms: Not Available to Industry
How to cite: Mfn2(K109A)-16xmyc was a gift from David Chan (Addgene plasmid # 26051 ; http://n2t.net/addgene:26051 ; RRID:Addgene_26051)
